>Addgene plasmid #61169 | pCMB-NUCr | depositor full sequence | sequence record 100432 | pCMB-NUCr sequence 12310 bps
TGATCACAGGCAGCAACGCTCTGTCATCGTTACAATCAACATGCTACCCTCCGCGAGATCATCCGTGTTT
CAAACCCGGCAGCTTAGTTGCCGTTCTTCCGAATAGCATCGGTAACATGAGCAAAGTCTGCCGCCTTACA
ACGGCTCTCCCGCTGACGCCGTCCCGGACTGATGGGCTGCCTGTATCGAGTGGTGATTTTGTGCCGAGCT
GCCGGTCGGGGAGCTGTTGGCTGGCTGGTGGCAGGATATATTGTGGTGTAAACAAATTGACGCTTAGACA
ACTTAATAACACATTGCGGACGTTTTTAATGTACTGAATTAACGCCGAATTGAATTATCAGCTTGCATGC
CGGTCGATCTAGTAACATAGATGACACCGCGCGCGATAATTTATCCTAGTTTGCGCGCTATATTTTGTTT
TCTATCGCGTATTAAATGTATAATTGCGGGACTCTAATCATAAAAACCCATCTCATAAATAACGTCATGC
ATTACATGTTAATTATTACATGCTTAACGTAATTCAACAGAAATTATATGATAATCATCGCAAGACCGGC
AACAGGATTCAATCTTAAGAAACTTTATTGCCAAATGTTTGAACGATCTGCTTGACTCTAGCTAGAGTCC
GAACCCCAGAGTCCCGCTCAGAAGAACTCGTCAAGAAGGCGATAGAAGGCGATGCGCTGCGAATCGGGAG
CGGCGATACCGTAAAGCACGAGGAAGCGGTCAGCCCATTCGCCGCCAAGCTCTTCAGCAATATCACGGGT
AGCCAACGCTATGTCCTGATAGCGGTCCGCCACACCCAGCCGGCCACAGTCGATGAATCCAGAAAAGCGG
CCATTTTCCACCATGATATTCGGCAAGCAGGCATCGCCGTGGGTCACGACGAGATCCTCGCCGTCGGGCA
TCCGCGCCTTGAGCCTGGCGAACAGTTCGGCTGGCGCGAGCCCCTGATGCTCTTCGTCCAGATCATCCTG
ATCGACAAGACCGGCTTCCATCCGAGTACGTGCTCGCTCGATGCGATGTTTCGCTTGGTGGTCGAATGGG
CAGGTAGCCGGATCAAGCGTATGCAGCCGCCGCATTGCATCAGCCATGATGGATACTTTCTCGGCAGGAG
CAAGGTGAGATGACAGGAGATCCTGCCCCGGCACTTCGCCCAATAGCAGCCAGTCCCTTCCCGCTTCAGT
GACAACGTCGAGCACAGCTGCGCAAGGAACGCCCGTCGTGGCCAGCCACGATAGCCGCGCTGCCTCGTCT
TGGAGTTCATTCAGGGCACCGGACAGGTCGGTCTTGACAAAAAGAACCGGGCGCCCCTGCGCTGACAGCC
GGAACACGGCGGCATCAGAGCAGCCGATTGTCTGTTGTGCCCAGTCATAGCCGAATAGCCTCTCCACCCA
AGCGGCCGGAGAACCTGCGTGCAATCCATCTTGTTCAATCATGCCTCGATCGAGTTGAGAGTGAATATGA
GACTCTAATTGGATACCGAGGGGAATTTATGGAACGTCAGTGGAGCATTTTTGACAAGAAATATTTGCTA
GCTGATAGTGACCTTAGGCGACTTTTGAACGCGCAATAATGGTTTCTGACGTATGTGCTTAGCTCATTAA
ACTCCAGAAACCCGCGGCTGAGTGGCTCCTTCAACGTTGCGGTTCTGTCAGTTCCAAACGTAAAACGGCT
TGTCCCGCGTCATCGGCGGGGGTCATAACGTGACTCCCTTAATTCTCATGTATGATAATTCGAGGGTACC
CGGGGATCCTCTAGAGGGCCCGAGCGGATAACAATTTCACACAGGAAACAGCTATGACCATGATTACGCC
AAGCTATCAACTTTGTATAGAAAAGTTGGAGAGAGGGAGATGTGTTTTTAAGGAGCTATAGAAGGATACA
ATACCGCTTCTTTGATTGGTATTCTAACTCAATGCGTTGCTTAAGAGTTGGTTAATCTATTTGAAATGTT
GCGATTATAGTAGATCTTGTGCTCCCATCTTTAATATATCTTTTACACTTACTCCTTAGTTATACAAACA
TTAAACATCATAACTTCTAAGGTAATTGATACGTGCCAAATTTTCTAAACTCCATTAAATTTGGTTTGAA
AGAAATTTCATGAAATTCCTCTAGTTCGTTATAAATATTAGATAATTAGGTTTTGAGTAGCATTGTAGCT
ACCATGACCTATTTCCATTACATTTGTAGGTTTAAAAGATCAAAGATGACTTGGGGTATCAATTAACGAG
TGAGCATATATGCGAGCAAGGAAAGAGATAAGTCAGAGTGTTTAAGGAAAGCAAGGCAAGAAAATTCACT
TAGGGAGCCAAAACAAGGTCAATACTCGATTACATCTCTAATTTAAGCTTGAGAACTTGATATATTCGAG
ACTCCTCAAGTATTTGTACTCCAAGTGTCAATACTCGATTACATCTCTAATTTTCCAAATAAAGAAACTC
GTAAGAAACAAACATTATTTATGTGTAAACTTTCTGCATGGAGACAACTCAATTATAACGAAGCCCGGAA
GAGGAACTATATATACTGTTTCTATTTCCCTTTGACACGGTCCACACTATATTGCATACTTGTTTACTGC
CAAATAAAAACAAGTATGTCCACGTGGTTAAATAAAAACAAAAGAAAACTTTCTTTTTGTTCAAGTGATA
GAAAGTTTCTTTACATTAATATAAAATAATATAAGTGTATTCCAAAAAGGTAAAAAAAAAAATAATAAGT
TGTGGAAATTCAACCTCGTCTTAGTAAAAAGCCGACCAAATCCGGTAGCCGTTTATAATAGCAAACAAAT
ATTCTATTATTGTTGTGACGATAAAATCAATACACCCACACATGACAACTATATATAGCCTAAGTTGATA
TGCACAATTCATCAAATCAAATCAAAACAATTACATTTGCTAACTTGCTATTCCTTTGATTGAGATTTTA
TTCTAGGAAATAAAATTTTGACACTCATTTTTTTAAAGTTAATTTCTACATTTAGAGAGAAATATTTTCC
AAAATCAAATTTTGATCAAGCAAGTTTGTACAAAAAAGCAGGCTTCATGCAGCCTTCTCTTAAACGCATG
AAAATAGAGCCATCTTCTCAACCTATGGTGAGCAAGGGCGAGGAGGATAACATGGCCATCATCAAGGAGT
TCATGCGCTTCAAGGTGCACATGGAGGGCTCCGTGAACGGCCACGAGTTCGAGATCGAGGGCGAGGGCGA
GGGCCGCCCCTACGAGGGCACCCAGACCGCCAAGCTGAAGGTGACCAAGGGTGGCCCCCTGCCCTTCGCC
TGGGACATCCTGTCCCCTCAGTTCATGTACGGCTCCAAGGCCTACGTGAAGCACCCCGCCGACATCCCCG
ACTACTTGAAGCTGTCCTTCCCCGAGGGCTTCAAGTGGGAGCGCGTGATGAACTTCGAGGACGGCGGCGT
GGTGACCGTGACCCAGGACTCCTCCCTGCAGGACGGCGAGTTCATCTACAAGGTGAAGCTGCGCGGCACC
AACTTCCCCTCCGACGGCCCCGTAATGCAGAAGAAGACCATGGGCTGGGAGGCCTCCTCCGAGCGGATGT
ACCCCGAGGACGGCGCCCTGAAGGGCGAGATCAAGCAGAGGCTGAAGCTGAAGGACGGCGGCCACTACGA
CGCTGAGGTCAAGACCACCTACAAGGCCAAGAAGCCCGTGCAGCTGCCCGGCGCCTACAACGTCAACATC
AAGTTGGACATCACCTCCCACAACGAGGACTACACCATCGTGGAACAGTACGAACGCGCCGAGGGCCGCC
ACTCCACCGGCGGCATGGACGAGCTGTACAAGATGTTACGTCCTGTAGAAACCCCAACCCGTGAAATCAA
AAAACTCGACGGCCTGTGGGCATTCAGTCTGGATCGCGAAAACTGTGGAATTGATCAGCGTTGGTGGGAA
AGCGCGTTACAAGAAAGCCGGGCAATTGCTGTGCCAGGCAGTTTTAACGATCAGTTCGCCGATGCAGATA
TTCGTAATTATGCGGGCAACGTCTGGTATCAGCGCGAAGTCTTTATACCGAAAGGTTGGGCAGGCCAGCG
TATCGTGCTGCGTTTCGATGCGGTCACTCATTACGGCAAAGTGTGGGTCAATAATCAGGAAGTGATGGAG
CATCAGGGCGGCTATACGCCATTTGAAGCCGATGTCACGCCGTATGTTATTGCCGGGAAAAGTGTACGTA
TCACCGTTTGTGTGAACAACGAACTGAACTGGCAGACTATCCCGCCGGGAATGGTGATTACCGACGAAAA
CGGCAAGAAAAAGCAGTCTTACTTCCATGATTTCTTTAACTATGCCGGAATCCATCGCAGCGTAATGCTC
TACACCACGCCGAACACCTGGGTGGACGATATCACCGTGGTGACGCATGTCGCGCAAGACTGTAACCACG
CGTCTGTTGACTGGCAGGTGGTGGCCAATGGTGATGTCAGCGTTGAACTGCGTGATGCGGATCAACAGGT
GGTTGCAACTGGACAAGGCACTAGCGGGACTTTGCAAGTGGTGAATCCGCACCTCTGGCAACCGGGTGAA
GGTTATCTCTATGAACTGTGCGTCACAGCCAAAAGCCAGACAGAGTGTGATATCTACCCGCTTCGCGTCG
GCATCCGGTCAGTGGCAGTGAAGGGCGAACAGTTCCTGATTAACCACAAACCGTTCTACTTTACTGGCTT
TGGTCGTCATGAAGATGCGGACTTGCGTGGCAAAGGATTCGATAACGTGCTGATGGTGCACGACCACGCA
TTAATGGACTGGATTGGGGCCAACTCCTACCGTACCTCGCATTACCCTTACGCTGAAGAGATGCTCGACT
GGGCAGATGAACATGGCATCGTGGTGATTGATGAAACTGCTGCTGTCGGCTTTAACCTCTCTTTAGGCAT
TGGTTTCGAAGCGGGCAACAAGCCGAAAGAACTGTACAGCGAAGAGGCAGTCAACGGGGAAACTCAGCAA
GCGCACTTACAGGCGATTAAAGAGCTGATAGCGCGTGACAAAAACCACCCAAGCGTGGTGATGTGGAGTA
TTGCCAACGAACCGGATACCCGTCCGCAAGGTGCACGGGAATATTTCGCGCCACTGGCGGAAGCAACGCG
TAAACTCGACCCGACGCGTCCGATCACCTGCGTCAATGTAATGTTCTGCGACGCTCACACCGATACCATC
AGCGATCTCTTTGATGTGCTGTGCCTGAACCGTTATTACGGATGGTATGTCCAAAGCGGCGATTTGGAAA
CGGCAGAGAAGGTACTGGAAAAAGAACTTCTGGCCTGGCAGGAGAAACTGCATCAGCCGATTATCATCAC
CGAATACGGCGTGGATACGTTAGCCGGGCTGCACTCAATGTACACCGACATGTGGAGTGAAGAGTATCAG
TGTGCATGGCTGGATATGTATCACCGCGTCTTTGATCGCGTCAGCGCCGTCGTCGGTGAACAGGTATGGA
ATTTCGCCGATTTTGCGACCTCGCAAGGCATATTGCGCGTTGGCGGTAACAAGAAAGGGATCTTCACTCG
CGACCGCAAACCGAAGTCGGCGGCTTTTCTGCTGCAAAAACGCTGGACTGGCATGAACTTCGGTGAAAAA
CCGCAGCAGGGAGGCAAACAATGAGACCCAGCTTTCTTGTACAAAGTGGAATAAGCGGCCATGCTAGAGT
CCGCAAAAATCACCAGTCTCTCTCTACAAATCTATCTCTCTCTATTTTTCTCCAGAATAATGTGTGAGTA
GTTCCCAGATAAGGGAATTAGGGTTCTTATAGGGTTTCGCTCATGTGTTGAGCATATAAGAAACCCTTAG
TATGTATTTGTATTTGTAAAATACTTCTATCAATAAAATTTCTAATTCCTAAAACCAAAATCCAGTGACG
CAACTTTATTATACATAGTTGATAATTCACTGGCCGTCGTTTTACAACGTCGTGACTGGGAAAACGAGCT
CAAGCTTAGCTTGAGCTTGGATCAGATTGTCGTTTCCCGCCTTCAGTTTAAACTATCAGTGTTTGACAGG
ATATATTGGCGGGTAAACCTAAGAGAAAAGAGCGTTTATTAGAATAACGGATATTTAAAAGGGCGTGAAA
AGGTTTATCCGTTCGTCCATTTGTATGTGCATGCCAACCACAGGGTTCCCCTCGGGATCAAAGTACTTTG
ATCCAACCCCTCCGCTGCTATAGTGCAGTCGGCTTCTGACGTTCAGTGCAGCCGTCTTCTGAAAACGACA
TGTCGCACAAGTCCTAAGTTACGCGACAGGCTGCCGCCCTGCCCTTTTCCTGGCGTTTTCTTGTCGCGTG
TTTTAGTCGCATAAAGTAGAATACTTGCGACTAGAACCGGAGACATTACGCCATGAACAAGAGCGCCGCC
GCTGGCCTGCTGGGCTATGCCCGCGTCAGCACCGACGACCAGGACTTGACCAACCAACGGGCCGAACTGC
ACGCGGCCGGCTGCACCAAGCTGTTTTCCGAGAAGATCACCGGCACCAGGCGCGACCGCCCGGAGCTGGC
CAGGATGCTTGACCACCTACGCCCTGGCGACGTTGTGACAGTGACCAGGCTAGACCGCCTGGCCCGCAGC
ACCCGCGACCTACTGGACATTGCCGAGCGCATCCAGGAGGCCGGCGCGGGCCTGCGTAGCCTGGCAGAGC
CGTGGGCCGACACCACCACGCCGGCCGGCCGCATGGTGTTGACCGTGTTCGCCGGCATTGCCGAGTTCGA
GCGTTCCCTAATCATCGACCGCACCCGGAGCGGGCGCGAGGCCGCCAAGGCCCGAGGCGTGAAGTTTGGC
CCCCGCCCTACCCTCACCCCGGCACAGATCGCGCACGCCCGCGAGCTGATCGACCAGGAAGGCCGCACCG
TGAAAGAGGCGGCTGCACTGCTTGGCGTGCATCGCTCGACCCTGTACCGCGCACTTGAGCGCAGCGAGGA
AGTGACGCCCACCGAGGCCAGGCGGCGCGGTGCCTTCCGTGAGGACGCATTGACCGAGGCCGACGCCCTG
GCGGCCGCCGAGAATGAACGCCAAGAGGAACAAGCATGAAACCGCACCAGGACGGCCAGGACGAACCGTT
TTTCATTACCGAAGAGATCGAGGCGGAGATGATCGCGGCCGGGTACGTGTTCGAGCCGCCCGCGCACGTC
TCAACCGTGCGGCTGCATGAAATCCTGGCCGGTTTGTCTGATGCCAAGCTGGCGGCCTGGCCGGCCAGCT
TGGCCGCTGAAGAAACCGAGCGCCGCCGTCTAAAAAGGTGATGTGTATTTGAGTAAAACAGCTTGCGTCA
TGCGGTCGCTGCGTATATGATGCGATGAGTAAATAAACAAATACGCAAGGGGAACGCATGAAGGTTATCG
CTGTACTTAACCAGAAAGGCGGGTCAGGCAAGACGACCATCGCAACCCATCTAGCCCGCGCCCTGCAACT
CGCCGGGGCCGATGTTCTGTTAGTCGATTCCGATCCCCAGGGCAGTGCCCGCGATTGGGCGGCCGTGCGG
GAAGATCAACCGCTAACCGTTGTCGGCATCGACCGCCCGACGATTGACCGCGACGTGAAGGCCATCGGCC
GGCGCGACTTCGTAGTGATCGACGGAGCGCCCCAGGCGGCGGACTTGGCTGTGTCCGCGATCAAGGCAGC
CGACTTCGTGCTGATTCCGGTGCAGCCAAGCCCTTACGACATATGGGCCACCGCCGACCTGGTGGAGCTG
GTTAAGCAGCGCATTGAGGTCACGGATGGAAGGCTACAAGCGGCCTTTGTCGTGTCGCGGGCGATCAAAG
GCACGCGCATCGGCGGTGAGGTTGCCGAGGCGCTGGCCGGGTACGAGCTGCCCATTCTTGAGTCCCGTAT
CACGCAGCGCGTGAGCTACCCAGGCACTGCCGCCGCCGGCACAACCGTTCTTGAATCAGAACCCGAGGGC
GACGCTGCCCGCGAGGTCCAGGCGCTGGCCGCTGAAATTAAATCAAAACTCATTTGAGTTAATGAGGTAA
AGAGAAAATGAGCAAAAGCACAAACACGCTAAGTGCCGGCCGTCCGAGCGCACGCAGCAGCAAGGCTGCA
ACGTTGGCCAGCCTGGCAGACACGCCAGCCATGAAGCGGGTCAACTTTCAGTTGCCGGCGGAGGATCACA
CCAAGCTGAAGATGTACGCGGTACGCCAAGGCAAGACCATTACCGAGCTGCTATCTGAATACATCGCGCA
GCTACCAGAGTAAATGAGCAAATGAATAAATGAGTAGATGAATTTTAGCGGCTAAAGGAGGCGGCATGGA
AAATCAAGAACAACCAGGCACCGACGCCGTGGAATGCCCCATGTGTGGAGGAACGGGCGGTTGGCCAGGC
GTAAGCGGCTGGGTTGTCTGCCGGCCCTGCAATGGCACTGGAACCCCCAAGCCCGAGGAATCGGCGTGAC
GGTCGCAAACCATCCGGCCCGGTACAAATCGGCGCGGCGCTGGGTGATGACCTGGTGGAGAAGTTGAAGG
CCGCGCAGGCCGCCCAGCGGCAACGCATCGAGGCAGAAGCACGCCCCGGTGAATCGTGGCAAGCGGCCGC
TGATCGAATCCGCAAAGAATCCCGGCAACCGCCGGCAGCCGGTGCGCCGTCGATTAGGAAGCCGCCCAAG
GGCGACGAGCAACCAGATTTTTTCGTTCCGATGCTCTATGACGTGGGCACCCGCGATAGTCGCAGCATCA
TGGACGTGGCCGTTTTCCGTCTGTCGAAGCGTGACCGACGAGCTGGCGAGGTGATCCGCTACGAGCTTCC
AGACGGGCACGTAGAGGTTTCCGCAGGGCCGGCCGGCATGGCCAGTGTGTGGGATTACGACCTGGTACTG
ATGGCGGTTTCCCATCTAACCGAATCCATGAACCGATACCGGGAAGGGAAGGGAGACAAGCCCGGCCGCG
TGTTCCGTCCACACGTTGCGGACGTACTCAAGTTCTGCCGGCGAGCCGATGGCGGAAAGCAGAAAGACGA
CCTGGTAGAAACCTGCATTCGGTTAAACACCACGCACGTTGCCATGCAGCGTACGAAGAAGGCCAAGAAC
GGCCGCCTGGTGACGGTATCCGAGGGTGAAGCCTTGATTAGCCGCTACAAGATCGTAAAGAGCGAAACCG
GGCGGCCGGAGTACATCGAGATCGAGCTAGCTGATTGGATGTACCGCGAGATCACAGAAGGCAAGAACCC
GGACGTGCTGACGGTTCACCCCGATTACTTTTTGATCGATCCCGGCATCGGCCGTTTTCTCTACCGCCTG
GCACGCCGCGCCGCAGGCAAGGCAGAAGCCAGATGGTTGTTCAAGACGATCTACGAACGCAGTGGCAGCG
CCGGAGAGTTCAAGAAGTTCTGTTTCACCGTGCGCAAGCTGATCGGGTCAAATGACCTGCCGGAGTACGA
TTTGAAGGAGGAGGCGGGGCAGGCTGGCCCGATCCTAGTCATGCGCTACCGCAACCTGATCGAGGGCGAA
GCATCCGCCGGTTCCTAATGTACGGAGCAGATGCTAGGGCAAATTGCCCTAGCAGGGGAAAAAGGTCGAA
AAGGTCTCTTTCCTGTGGATAGCACGTACATTGGGAACCCAAAGCCGTACATTGGGAACCGGAACCCGTA
CATTGGGAACCCAAAGCCGTACATTGGGAACCGGTCACACATGTAAGTGACTGATATAAAAGAGAAAAAA
GGCGATTTTTCCGCCTAAAACTCTTTAAAACTTATTAAAACTCTTAAAACCCGCCTGGCCTGTGCATAAC
TGTCTGGCCAGCGCACAGCCGAAGAGCTGCAAAAAGCGCCTACCCTTCGGTCGCTGCGCTCCCTACGCCC
CGCCGCTTCGCGTCGGCCTATCGCGGCCGCTGGCCGCTCAAAAATGGCTGGCCTACGGCCAGGCAATCTA
CCAGGGCGCGGACAAGCCGCGCCGTCGCCACTCGACCGCCGGCGCCCACATCAAGGCACCCTGCCTCGCG
CGTTTCGGTGATGACGGTGAAAACCTCTGACACATGCAGCTCCCGGAGACGGTCACAGCTTGTCTGTAAG
CGGATGCCGGGAGCAGACAAGCCCGTCAGGGCGCGTCAGCGGGTGTTGGCGGGTGTCGGGGCGCAGCCAT
GACCCAGTCACGTAGCGATAGCGGAGTGTATACTGGCTTAACTATGCGGCATCAGAGCAGATTGTACTGA
GAGTGCACCATATGCGGTGTGAAATACCGCACAGATGCGTAAGGAGAAAATACCGCATCAGGCGCTCTTC
CGCTTCCTCGCTCACTGACTCGCTGCGCTCGGTCGTTCGGCTGCGGCGAGCGGTATCAGCTCACTCAAAG
GCGGTAATACGGTTATCCACAGAATCAGGGGATAACGCAGGAAAGAACATGTGAGCAAAAGGCCAGCAAA
AGGCCAGGAACCGTAAAAAGGCCGCGTTGCTGGCGTTTTTCCATAGGCTCCGCCCCCCTGACGAGCATCA
CAAAAATCGACGCTCAAGTCAGAGGTGGCGAAACCCGACAGGACTATAAAGATACCAGGCGTTTCCCCCT
GGAAGCTCCCTCGTGCGCTCTCCTGTTCCGACCCTGCCGCTTACCGGATACCTGTCCGCCTTTCTCCCTT
CGGGAAGCGTGGCGCTTTCTCATAGCTCACGCTGTAGGTATCTCAGTTCGGTGTAGGTCGTTCGCTCCAA
GCTGGGCTGTGTGCACGAACCCCCCGTTCAGCCCGACCGCTGCGCCTTATCCGGTAACTATCGTCTTGAG
TCCAACCCGGTAAGACACGACTTATCGCCACTGGCAGCAGCCACTGGTAACAGGATTAGCAGAGCGAGGT
ATGTAGGCGGTGCTACAGAGTTCTTGAAGTGGTGGCCTAACTACGGCTACACTAGAAGGACAGTATTTGG
TATCTGCGCTCTGCTGAAGCCAGTTACCTTCGGAAAAAGAGTTGGTAGCTCTTGATCCGGCAAACAAACC
ACCGCTGGTAGCGGTGGTTTTTTTGTTTGCAAGCAGCAGATTACGCGCAGAAAAAAAGGATCTCAAGAAG
ATCCTTTGATCTTTTCTACGGGGTCTGACGCTCAGTGGAACGAAAACTCACGTTAAGGGATTTTGGTCAT
GCATGATATATCTCCCAATTTGTGTAGGGCTTATTATGCACGCTTAAAAATAATAAAAGCAGACTTGACC
TGATAGTTTGGCTGTGAGCAATTATGTGCTTAGTGCATCTAATCGCTTGAGTTAACGCCGGCGAAGCGGC
GTCGGCTTGAACGAATTTCTAGCTAGACATTATTTGCCGACTACCTTGGTGATCTCGCCTTTCACGTAGT
GGACAAATTCTTCCAACTGATCTGCGCGCGAGGCCAAGCGATCTTCTTCTTGTCCAAGATAAGCCTGTCT
AGCTTCAAGTATGACGGGCTGATACTGGGCCGGCAGGCGCTCCATTGCCCAGTCGGCAGCGACATCCTTC
GGCGCGATTTTGCCGGTTACTGCGCTGTACCAAATGCGGGACAACGTAAGCACTACATTTCGCTCATCGC
CAGCCCAGTCGGGCGGCGAGTTCCATAGCGTTAAGGTTTCATTTAGCGCCTCAAATAGATCCTGTTCAGG
AACCGGATCAAAGAGTTCCTCCGCCGCTGGACCTACCAAGGCAACGCTATGTTCTCTTGCTTTTGTCAGC
AAGATAGCCAGATCAATGTCGATCGTGGCTGGCTCGAAGATACCTGCAAGAATGTCATTGCGCTGCCATT
CTCCAAATTGCAGTTCGCGCTTAGCTGGATAACGCCACGGAATGATGTCGTCGTGCACAACAATGGTGAC
TTCTACAGCGCGGAGAATCTCGCTCTCTCCAGGGGAAGCCGAAGTTTCCAAAAGGTCGTTGATCAAAGCT
CGCCGCGTTGTTTCATCAAGCCTTACGGTCACCGTAACCAGCAAATCAATATCACTGTGTGGCTTCAGGC
CGCCATCCACTGCGGAGCCGTACAAATGTACGGCCAGCAACGTCGGTTCGAGATGGCGCTCGATGACGCC
AACTACCTCTGATAGTTGAGTCGATACTTCGGCGATCACCGCTTCCCCCATGATGTTTAACTTTGTTTTA
GGGCGACTGCCCTGCTGCGTAACATCGTTGCTGCTCCATAACATCAAACATCGACCCACGGCGTAACGCG
CTTGCTGCTTGGATGCCCGAGGCATAGACTGTACCCCAAAAAAACATGTCATAACAAGAAGCCATGAAAA
CCGCCACTGCGCCGTTACCACCGCTGCGTTCGGTCAAGGTTCTGGACCAGTTGCGTGACGGCAGTTACGC
TACTTGCATTACAGCTTACGAACCGAACGAGGCTTATGTCCACTGGGTTCGTGCCCGAAT
Features (pLannotate 1.2.2; 23 found; start..end, strand, type, name):
    239..263     +  misc_feature   LB T-DNA repeat: left border repeat from nopaline C58 T-DNA
    356..608     -  terminator     NOS terminator: nopaline synthase terminator and poly(A) signal
    651..1442    -  CDS            neo: KKA2_KLEPN - Also known as kan, nptII. Experimental evidence at protein level: Swiss-Prot protein existence level 1. Resistance to kanamycin, neomycin, paromomycin, ribostamycin, butirosin and gentamicin B. From Klebsiella pneumoniae.
   1476..1655    -  promoter       NOS promoter: nopaline synthase promoter
   1745..1766    +  misc_feature   MCS (fragment): pUC18/19 multiple cloning site
   1828..1848    +  protein_bind   attB4: mutant version of attB; core recombination site for the Gateway® BP reaction BP Clonase™
   3031..3051    +  protein_bind   attB1: mutant version of attB; core recombination site for the Gateway® BP reaction BP Clonase™
   3105..3812    +  CDS            mCherry: mCherry is a basic (constitutively fluorescent) red fluorescent protein published in 2004, derived from Discosoma sp.. It is reported to be a very rapidly-maturing monomer with low acid sensitivity.
   3813..5621    +  CDS            uidA: BGLR_ECOLI - Also known as gurA, gusA. Experimental evidence at protein level: Swiss-Prot protein existence level 1. From Escherichia coli (strain K12).
   5629..5649    -  protein_bind   attB2: mutant version of attB; core recombination site for the Gateway® BP reaction BP Clonase™
   5717..5876    +  polyA_signal   CaMV poly(A) signal (fragment): cauliflower mosaic virus polyadenylation signal
   5905..5945    +  CDS            lacZα (fragment): LacZα fragment of β-galactosidase; lacZ fragment
   6014..6038    +  misc_feature   RB T-DNA repeat: right border repeat from nopaline C58 T-DNA
   6377..6778    +  CDS            Y4CG_SINFN (fragment): Protein inferred from homology: Swiss-Prot protein existence level 3. From Sinorhizobium fredii (strain NBRC 101917 / NGR234).
   7338..7967    +  CDS            pVS1 StaA: stability protein from the Pseudomonas plasmid pVS1 (Heeb et al., 2000)
   8400..9468    +  CDS            pVS1 RepA (fragment): replication protein from the Pseudomonas plasmid pVS1 (Heeb et al., 2000)
   9534..9728    +  rep_origin     pVS1 oriV: origin of replication for the Pseudomonas plasmid pVS1 (Heeb et al., 2000)
   9931..9970    +  CDS            rop (fragment): Rop protein, which maintains plasmids at low copy number; rop
  10072..10212   +  misc_feature   bom: basis of mobility region from pBR322
  10398..10986   -  rep_origin     ori: high-copy-number ColE1/pMB1/pBR322/pUC origin of replication
  11230..12017   -  CDS            SmR (fragment): aminoglycoside adenylyltransferase (Murphy, 1985); aadA; confers resistance to spectinomycin and streptomycin
  12028..12084   -  CDS            GmR (fragment): gentamycin acetyltransferase; aacC1; confers resistance to gentamycin
  12174..1       +  CDS            int (fragment) (across the origin): INT2_ECOLX - Protein inferred from homology: Swiss-Prot protein existence level 3. Putative integrase believed to be involved in the insertion of antibiotic resistance genes into plasmids and transposons. From Escherichia coli.
