[The description below was written by a language model from this plasmid's Addgene catalogue record and pLannotate feature annotations shown in this document.]
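Description:
pCMB-NUCr is a plant expression binary vector built on the pKm43GW MultiSite Gateway destination backbone and intended for Agrobacterium-mediated delivery into plants. In the associated work it belongs to a set of fluorescent markers for Medicago truncatula. The backbone carries a ColE1/pMB1-type origin with a bom site for high-copy propagation in E. coli. It also carries the pVS1 replication and stability functions (oriV, RepA, StaA), which maintain the plasmid in Agrobacterium. Bacterial selection is by spectinomycin through an aadA (SmR) gene. Short annotated fragments of a gentamicin resistance gene, an integrase, rop and lacZα appear to be backbone remnants rather than functional parts.

The T-DNA lies between nopaline-type left and right border repeats and contains two units. Near the left border, an nptII (neo) gene driven by the NOS promoter and closed by the NOS terminator provides kanamycin selection of transformed plant tissue. The reporter cassette was assembled by Gateway recombination. The roughly 1.2 kb interval between attB4 and attB1 has no annotated feature, but its position corresponds to the MtBCP1 promoter named in the record. Between attB1 and attB2 sits the NLS-mCherry-GUS fusion, followed by a CaMV polyadenylation signal. The feature table annotates mCherry fused directly to uidA (β-glucuronidase). The nuclear localisation signal is not separately annotated, though a short unannotated stretch precedes mCherry where it would be expected.

The fusion gives a red fluorescent nuclear marker. According to the publication title, the marker set uses constitutive and arbuscular mycorrhiza-inducible promoters. The construct serves to label nuclei in cells where MtBCP1 is active.
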