Addgene plasmid #61169: pCMB-NUCr
Purpose: Fluorescent reporter for nucleus NLS-mCherry-GUS expressed under MtBCP1 promoter
Depositing lab: Maria Harrison. Depositing organization: Boyce Thompson Institute for Plant Research, Inc. Publication: A set of fluorescent protein-based markers expressed from constitutive and arbuscular mycorrhiza-inducible promoters to label organelles, membranes and cytoskeletal elements in Medicago truncatula. Ivanov S, Harrison MJ. Plant J. 2014 Oct 20. doi: 10.1111/tpj.12706. PubMed 25329881.
Backbone
  Vector backbone: pKm43GW
  Backbone manufacturer: VIB
  Vector type: Plant Expression
  Selectable markers: Kanamycin
Growth in bacteria
  Bacterial resistance: Spectinomycin, 50 μg/mL
  Growth temperature: 37°C
  Growth strain: DH5alpha
  Copy number: High Copy
Gene/Insert
  Gene/Insert name: NLS-mCherry-GUS
  Insert size (bp): 2568
  Promoter: MtBCP1
  Tag / fusion protein: mCherry
  Cloning method: Gateway Cloning
  Sequencing primers: 5′ ATGCAGCCTTCTCTTAAACG; 3′ TCATTGTTTGCCTCCCTGC
Terms and licenses: Academic/Nonprofit Terms; Industry Terms: Not Available to Industry
How to cite: pCMB-NUCr was a gift from Maria Harrison (Addgene plasmid # 61169 ; http://n2t.net/addgene:61169 ; RRID:Addgene_61169)
