>Addgene plasmid #61169 | pCMB-NUCr | addgene partial sequence | sequence record 104492 | mCherry-F 5'-ccccgtaatgcagaagaaga-3'
GCCACTACGACGCTGAGGTCAAGACCACCTACAAGGCCAAGAAGCCCGTGCAGCTGCCCGGCGCCTACAA
CGTCAACATCAAGTTGGACATCACCTCCCACAACGAGGACTACACCATCGTGGAACAGTACGAACGCGCC
GAGGGCCGCCACTCCACCGGCGGCATGGACGAGCTGTACAAGATGTTACNTCCTGTAGAAACCCCAACCC
GTGAAATCAAAAAACTCGACGGCCTGTGGGCATTCAGTCTGGATCGCGAAAACTGTGGAATTGATCAGCG
TTGGTGGGAAAGCGCGTTACAAGAAAGCCGGGCAATTGCTGTGCCAGGCAGTTTTAACGATCAGTTCGCC
GATGCAGATATTCGTAATTATGCGGGCAACGTCTGGTATCAGCGCGAAGTCTTTATACCGAAAGGTTGGG
CAGGCCAGCGTATCGTGCTGCGTTTCGATGCG
