>Addgene plasmid #61169 | pCMB-NUCr | addgene partial sequence | sequence record 105813 | Mombaerts mRFPup 5'-GTGGCCGTTCACGGAGCCCTCCATG-3'
CTCCTTGATGATGGCCATGTTATCCTCCTCGCCCTTGCTCACCATAGGTTGAGAAGATGGCTCTATTTTC
ATGCGTTTAAGAGAAGGCTGCATGAAGCCTGCTTTTTTGTACAAACTTGCTTGATCAAAATTTGATTTTG
GAAAATATTTCTCTCTAAATGTAGAAATTAACTTTAAAAAAATGAGTGTCAAAATTTTATTTCCTAGAAT
AAAATCTCAATCAAAGGAATAGCAAGTTAGCAAATGTAATTGTTTTGATTTGATTTGATGAATTGTGCAT
ATCAACTTAGGCTATATATAGTTGTCATGTGTGGGTGTATTGATTTTATCGTCACAACAATAATAGAATA
TTTGTTTGCTATTATAAACGGCTACCGGATTTGGTCGGCTTTTTACTAAGACGAGGTTGAATTTCCACAA
CTTATTATTTTTTTTTTTACCTTTTTGGAATACACTTATATTATTTTATATTAATGTAAAGAAACTTTCT
ATCACTTGAACAAAAAGAAAGTTTTCTTTTGTTTTTATTTAACCACGTGGACATACTTGTTTTTATTTGG
CAGTAAACAAGTATGCAATATAGTGTGGACCGTGTCAAAGGGAAATAGAAACAGTATATATAGTTCCTCT
TCCGGGCTTCGTTATAATTGAGTTGTCTCCATGCAGAAAGTTTACACATAAATAATGTTTGTTTCTTACG
AGTTTCTTTATTTGGAAAATTAGAGATGTAATCGAGTATTGACACTTGGAGTACAAATACTTGAGGAGTC
TCGAATATATCAAGTTCTCAAGCTTAAATTAGAGATGTAATCGAGTATTGACCTTGTTTT
