>Addgene plasmid #61169 | pCMB-NUCr | addgene partial sequence | sequence record 105814 | EgusA-R 5'-gacccacactttgccgtaat-3'
CGATACGCTGGCCTGCCCAACCTTTCGGTATAAAGACTTCGCGCTGATACCAGACGTTGCCCGCATAATT
ACGAATATCTGCATCGGCGAACTGATCGTTAAAACTGCCTGGCACAGCAATTGCCCGGCTTTCTTGTAAC
GCGCTTTCCCACCAACGCTGATCAATTCCACAGTTTTCGCGATCCAGACTGAATGCCCACAGGCCGTCGA
GTTTTTTGATTTCACGGGTTGGGGTTTCTACAGGACGTAACATCTTGTACAGCTCGTCCATGCCGCCGGT
GGAGTGGCGGCCCTCGGCGCGTTCGTACTGTTCCACGATGGTGTAGTCCTCGTTGTGGGAGGTGATGTCC
AACTTGATGTTGACGTTGTAGGCGCCGGGCAGCTGCACGGGCTTCTTGGCCTTGTAGGTGGTCTTGACCT
CAGCGTCGTAGTGGCCGCCGTCCTTCAGCTTCAGCCTCTGCTTGATCTCGCCCTTCAGGGCGCCGTCCTC
GGGGTACATCCGCTCGGAGGAGGCCTCCCAGCCCATGGTCTTCTTCTGCATTACGGGGCCGTCGGAGGGG
AAGTTGGTGCCGCGCAGCTTCACCTTGTAGATGAACTCGCCGTCCTGCAGGGAGGAGTCCTGGGTCACGG
TCACCACGCCGCCGTCCTCGAAGTTCATCACGCGCTCCCACTTGAAGCCCTCGGGGAAGGACAGCTTCAA
GTAGTCGGGGATGTCGGCGGGGTGCTTCACGTAGGCCTTGGAGCCGTACATGAACTGAGGGGACAGGATG
TCCCAGGCGA
